Addgene plasmid #97219: K84M kinase-dead Nuak1-3xflag
Purpose: Plasmid expressing kinase-dead mutant Nuak1
Depositing lab: Huda Zoghbi. Depositing organization: Baylor College of Medicine. Publication: Reduction of Nuak1 Decreases Tau and Reverses Phenotypes in a Tauopathy Mouse Model. Lasagna-Reeves CA, de Haro M, Hao S, Park J, Rousseaux MW, Al-Ramahi I, Jafar-Nejad P, Vilanova-Velez L, See L, De Maio A, Nitschke L, Wu Z, Troncoso JC, Westbrook TF, Tang J, Botas J, Zoghbi HY. Neuron. 2016 Oct 19;92(2):407-418. doi: 10.1016/j.neuron.2016.09.022. Epub 2016 Oct 6. PubMed 27720485.
Backbone
  Vector backbone: 3xflag-CMV plasmid
  Backbone manufacturer: Sigma-Aldrich
  Backbone size w/o insert (bp): 6299
  Total vector size (bp): 8299
  Vector type: Mammalian Expression, Bacterial Expression
  Selectable markers: Neomycin (select with G418)
Growth in bacteria
  Bacterial resistance: Ampicillin, 100 μg/mL
  Growth temperature: 37°C
  Growth strain: DH5alpha
  Copy number: Unknown
Gene/Insert
  Gene/Insert name: Nuak1 (alt name: ARK5)
  Species: H. sapiens (human)
  Insert size (bp): 2000
  Mutation: Kinase-dead K84M
  Entrez Gene: NUAK1 (a.k.a. ARK5)
  Promoter: T7
  Tag / fusion protein: FLAG (N terminal on backbone)
  Cloning method: Gateway Cloning
  Sequencing primers: 5′ CTGGAAAATATACTGCTCGA; 3′ GGTCAGGATGCAGTGCCTG
Resource information
  A portion of this plasmid was derived from a plasmid made by: http://dharmacon.gelifesciences.com/cdnas-and-orfs/mammalian-orfs/orfeome-collaboration/orfeome-collaboration-clones/?productId=B197C4CE-93C2-421F-AB6C-FB92D52CB839&sourceId=entrezgene/9891&term=BC160165 Modified with a kinase-dead K84M mutation
Terms and licenses: Academic/Nonprofit Terms; Industry Terms: Not Available to Industry
How to cite: K84M kinase-dead Nuak1-3xflag was a gift from Huda Zoghbi (Addgene plasmid # 97219 ; http://n2t.net/addgene:97219 ; RRID:Addgene_97219)
