[The description below was written by a language model from this plasmid's Addgene catalogue record and pLannotate feature annotations shown in this document.]
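Description:
K84M kinase-dead Nuak1-3xflag is a mammalian expression plasmid built on a commercial 3xFLAG-CMV backbone, carrying the human NUAK1 (ARK5) open reading frame with a K84M substitution that the record describes as kinase-dead. The roughly 2 kb insert was derived from an ORFeome collection clone, moved into the vector by Gateway cloning and then modified with the mutation. The total size is about 8.3 kb. In E. coli the plasmid replicates from a high-copy ColE1/pUC-type origin and is selected with ampicillin through the bla gene. An f1 origin is also present, which can support single-stranded DNA production.

In the annotated sequence, the NUAK1 coding region sits directly downstream of a 3xFLAG epitope with an enterokinase cleavage site, giving an N-terminally tagged protein. This fusion is driven by the human CMV immediate-early enhancer and promoter and terminated by the human growth hormone polyadenylation signal. The catalogue entry lists T7 as the promoter, but the only annotated T7 promoter lies elsewhere in the backbone, next to lac regulatory remnants, and is not positioned upstream of the insert. CMV is therefore the element that appears to drive expression in mammalian cells. A separate cassette uses the SV40 enhancer/early promoter to express neo, followed by a ble coding sequence and a str fragment (the Tn5 resistance region) and an SV40 polyadenylation signal, allowing G418 selection of stable transfectants.

The construct serves as a catalytically inactive control alongside wild-type NUAK1. The FLAG tag allows detection or immunoprecipitation, and the associated publication examines NUAK1 and tau levels in a tauopathy model.
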