Features (pLannotate 1.2.2; 23 found; start..end, strand, type, name):
    292..914     -  polyA_signal   hGH poly(A) signal: human growth hormone polyadenylation signal
    915..933     +  misc_feature   MCS (fragment): pUC18/19 multiple cloning site
    968..2950    -  CDS            NUAK1: NUAK1_HUMAN - Also known as ARK5, KIAA0537, OMPHK1. Experimental evidence at protein level: Swiss-Prot protein existence level 1. Serine/threonine-protein kinase involved in various processes such as cell adhesion, regulation of cell ploidy and senescence, cell proliferation and tumor progression. Phosphorylates ATM, CASP6, LATS1, PPP1R12A and p53/TP53. Acts as a regulator of cellular senescence and cellular ploidy by mediating phosphorylation of 'Ser-464' of LATS1, thereby controlling its stability. Controls cell adhesion by regulating activity of the myosin protein phosphatase 1 (PP1) comple
   2951..3016    -  CDS            3xFLAG: three tandem FLAG® epitope tags, followed by an enterokinase cleavage site
   3049..3248    -  promoter       CMV promoter: human cytomegalovirus (CMV) immediate early promoter
   3250..3629    -  enhancer       CMV enhancer: human cytomegalovirus immediate early enhancer
   3789..3943    +  CDS            lacZα (fragment): LacZα fragment of β-galactosidase; lacZ fragment
   3974..4402    -  rep_origin     f1 ori (sequence partly withheld): f1 bacteriophage origin of replication; arrow indicates direction of (+) strand synthesis
   4429..4533    +  promoter       AmpR promoter: bla
   4534..5394    +  CDS            AmpR: β-lactamase; bla; confers resistance to ampicillin, carbenicillin, and related antibiotics
   5565..6153    +  rep_origin     ori: high-copy-number ColE1/pMB1/pBR322/pUC origin of replication
   6336..6428    +  CDS            lacI (fragment): lac repressor; lacI; The lac repressor binds to the lac operator to inhibit transcription in E. coli. This inhibition can be relieved by adding lactose or isopropyl-β-D-thiogalactopyranoside (IPTG).
   6441..6462    +  protein_bind   CAP binding site: CAP binding activates transcription in the presence of cAMP. E. coli catabolite activator protein
   6477..6507    +  promoter       lac promoter: promoter for the E. coli lac operon
   6515..6531    +  protein_bind   lac operator: The lac repressor binds to the lac operator to inhibit transcription in E. coli. This inhibition can be relieved by adding lactose or isopropyl-β-D-thiogalactopyranoside (IPTG). lac repressor encoded by lacI
   6569..6587    +  promoter       T7 promoter: promoter for bacteriophage T7 RNA polymerase
   6593..6727    -  polyA_signal   SV40 poly(A) signal: SV40 polyadenylation signal
   6750..6833    -  CDS            large T antigen (fragment): large T antigen from SV40 (simian virus 40)
   6834..6857    +  rep_origin     CloDF13 ori (fragment): Plasmids containing the CloDF13 (CDF) origin of replication can be propagated in E. coli cells that contain additional plasmids with compatible origins.
   6880..6939    -  CDS            str (fragment): STR_KLEPN - Protein inferred from homology: Swiss-Prot protein existence level 3. The aminoglycoside phosphotransferases achieve inactivation of their antibiotic substrates by phosphorylation. From Klebsiella pneumoniae.
   6981..7358    -  CDS            ble: BLE_KLEPN - Experimental evidence at protein level: Swiss-Prot protein existence level 1. Binding protein with a strong affinity to the bleomycin family of antibiotics. Binds to CL990; an antimitotic-antibiotic compound. From Klebsiella pneumoniae.
   7382..8173    -  CDS            neo: KKA2_KLEPN - Also known as kan, nptII. Experimental evidence at protein level: Swiss-Prot protein existence level 1. Resistance to kanamycin, neomycin, paromomycin, ribostamycin, butirosin and gentamicin B. From Klebsiella pneumoniae.
   8227..250     -  promoter       SV40 promoter (across the origin): SV40 enhancer and early promoter
>Addgene plasmid #97219 | K84M kinase-dead Nuak1-3xflag | addgene full sequence | sequence record 190343 | Addgene NGS Result
GCCTCGGCCTCTGCATAAATAAAAAAAATTAGTCAGCCATGGGGCGGAGAATGGGCGGAACTGGGCGGAG
TTAGGGGCGGGATGGGCGGAGTTAGGGGCGGGACTATGGTTGCTGACTAATTGAGATGCATGCTTTGCAT
ACTTCTGCCTGCTGGGGAGCCTGGGGACTTTCCACACCTGGTTGCTGACTAATTGAGATGCATGCTTTGC
ATACTTCTGCCTGCTGGGGAGCCTGGGGACTTTCCACACCCTAACTGACACACATTCCACAGCCAAGCTG
GCCGCGTACCCAATTCAACAGGCATCTACTGAGTGGACCCAACGCATGAGAGGACAGTGCCAAGCAAGCA
ACTCAAATGTCCCACCGGTTGGGCATGGCCAGGTAGCCTATGCTGTGTCTGGACGTCCTCCTGCTGGTAT
AGTTATTTTAAAATCAGAAGGACAGGGAAGGGAGCAGTGGTTCACGCCTGTAATCCCAGCAATTTGGGAG
GCCAAGGTGGGTAGATCACCTGAGATTAGGAGTTGGAGACCAGCCTGGCCAATATGGTGAAACCCCGTCT
CTACCAAAAAAACAAAAATTAGCTGAGCCTGGTCATGCATGCCTGGAATCCCAACAACTCGGGAGGCTGA
GGCAGGAGAATCGCTTGAACCCAGGAGGCGGAGATTGCAGTGAGCCAAGATTGTGCCACTGCACTCCAGC
TTGGTTCCCAATAGACCCCGCAGGCCCTACAGGTTGTCTTCCCAACTTGCCCCTTGCTCCATACCACCCC
CCTCCACCCCATAATATTATAGAAGGACACCTAGTCAGACAAAATGATGCAACTTAATTTTATTAGGACA
AGGCTGGTGGGCACTGGAGTGGCAACTTCCAGGGCCAGGAGAGGCACTGGGGAGGGGTCACAGGGATGCC
ACCCGGGATCCTCTAGAGTCGACTGGTACCGATATCAGATCTATCGATGAATTCCTAGTTGAGCTTGCTG
CAGATCTCCAGCGCTTGCTTGTAGACCTGAGTCACATCATCCATGTCTGTGAGGAGGGAGAAGCTGCTGT
CTGCCAGCCGGTTCCGGTACCGCTTCAGGTACTGGGGCCGGGGCCGGTTCTGGAGCCCCTCAAAGTCCTG
GATCTGGAGGAAGTTTTCTGCAGAGACGCAGCTGCGGATGCGCTGGCGGGCAGGGCGATTCTCCTGCAAA
TCCAGCAAGTCAAAAGAGTCGCTGGACAGCACGCTGTCATCGCTGATGACACTGGAAGGGCGGCTGTAGC
TCCGGGAGAGGCCCTCGGCAGGGACACCAGGCTCTGACAGGGATTCCAGTGTGGGCATTTCAGGGCTGAC
CAGGGCTGGGTCCATGGTGCCCGCTGAGTATTTGCTGCTGTGTTTCAAGATGCCCTTCCTCCGGCAGGAG
AGGCTGTGGGAGGTTACCCTGGCTGGGTCCGGGGGGCTGGGGGAGGGGATGCTGCTGCCCATCACATCAT
TACTGTCCAACAGCTCCGAAGACTCACTGCGCTCTGGGGAAGAGTAGTAACCTGATTCTCTCTGCTGGGT
CTTTTTCAAGATGCCTTTCTTGGGCATCGTGGCCGACTGCTTGGGGCTGAGTTTTCCCGGCACCTCTGCC
TCTGGTGAGCTTGGGAGGAGCACGCCAGTCCTGCACAAGTCCTGCTCCATCTTGAAAGTAGAGGGTAAGG
CAGGACCAACTACACCTTCAATGAAGCCAGTGCTGTGAGAGCGATGCTCGCTGTTGCTTCGCTTCTTCAG
GATCCCCTTGGGCCTCTTAGAACTCAACTTGGATGGGCTTTCAGGCACTGCATCCTGACCAGACTGAGCA
AAGTCATTCTCTTTCTTGGATTTCTTCAGCGACCGCTGCCGCTCTAGCATGACCTCAGAGGTCGTGGGTT
TGGCCAGGCCCTTCATTTTGGCTTCGGTGTCAGCCTGCAGCCCTGTGGAACGGTGGTGCCAGTCAATGAT
CCGAGCCAGGAGTGGGGACTCAGAGTCATGGAGGGCATCACAGTCACACACGCTGCTCTTATAGCCCCAG
TTCACCCACCAGTGGTTGGCAATGTCCTCAATAGTGGCCCGGCGATCGGGGTTCACCATCAGCATCCACC
GTATGAGTCCTCGAGCATCTGAGGGCTGTGTTGGCTCCCGGTACTCTCCGCTGCTGATTTGCCGAATGAG
GTTTTTGTGATCGAAACCATCGAAGGGCATTGTTCCATAAACAAGAGTGTAAAGCAACACACCCAGGGCC
CAGCTGTCCACCTCTGGCCCTCGGTAAGGTCTCCCATTGACAATCTCAGGAGATGCATAGAGTGGACTCC
CACAAAACGTTTGTAAGAACTTATCCTTCTGGTACAGGTTGGAAAGCCCAAAGTCAGCAATCTTAATATT
GCAGTTGTCATCGAGCAGTATATTTTCCAGCTTCAAGTCCCGGTGGACCACACCGTTCTTGTGACAATAG
TGCACAGCAGAGACGATCTGCCGGAAGAAGTGCCGGGTCTCCCTCTCACTGAGGCGTCGCCGCTCACTGA
TGTAATCGTACAGCTCCCCTTTGCTGGCATATTCCATGATGATCACAATCTTATCTTTGTTCTCAAACAC
TTCATAAATACTGATGATATGAGGATGGTTGAGAGATGACATGATCTCAATCTCTCGTCTGATGTGAACC
ATGTCTTGTTCATCCTTAATTTTGTCCTTACGAATGGACATTATCGCAACCACTCGGCCAGAAAACCTCT
CGGTGGCCCGCTTGACTTTGCCGTAGGTGCCTTTGCCCAGGGTCTCCTGCAGCTCGTAGCGGTGCTTCAA
GTTGTGCTTGTGGTGATGCCGCTTCACCCCGTGCGGCTTCCTGGGCTCCAGGGCTGCAGTCGCCCCCGCC
ACCGCCTCTCGGGGAGAGCCCGGCGCCCCCAGCCCCAAGTCGGGGCGGTCCCCCGCCACAGGCGCGGCGG
CCCCTTCAAGCTTGTCATCGTCATCCTTGTAATCGATGTCATGATCTTTATAATCACCGTCATGGTCTTT
GTAGTCCATGGTTAATTCTGACGGTTCACTAAACGAGCTCTGCTTATATAGACCTCCCACCGTACACGCC
TACCGCCCATTTGCGTCAACGGGGCGGGGTTATTACGACATTTTGGAAAGTCCCGTTGATTTTGGTGCCA
AAACAAACTCCCATTGACGTCAATGGGGTGGAGACTTGGAAATCCCCGTGAGTCAAACCGCTATCCACGC
CCATTGGTGTACTGCCAAAACCGCATCACCATGGTAATAGCGATGACTAATACGTAGATGTACTGCCAAG
TAGGAAAGTCCCGTAAGGTCATGTACTGGGCATAATGCCAGGCGGGCCATTTACCGTCATTGACGTCAAT
AGGGGGCGGACTTGGCATATGATACACTTGATGTACTGCCAAGTGGGCAGTTTACCGTAAATACTCCACC
CATTGACGTCAATGGAAAGTCCCTATTGGCGTTACTATGGGAACATACGTCATTATTGACGTCAATGGGC
GGGGGTCGTTGGGCGGTCAGCCAGGCGGGCCATTTACCGTAAGTTATGTAACGCGGAACTCCATATATGG
GCTATGAACTAATGACCCCGTAATTGATTACTATTAATAACTAGTCAATAATCAATGTCAACATGGCGGT
CATATTGGACATGAGCCAATATAAATGTACATATTATGATATAGATACAACGTATGCAATGGCCAATAGC
CAATATTGATTTATGCTATATAACCAATGACTAATATGGCTAATTGCCAATATTGATTCAATGTATAGAT
CAGCTTGGCACTGGCCGTCGTTTTACAACGTCGTGACTGGGAAAACCCTGGCGTTACCCAACTTAATCGC
CTTGCAGCACATCCCCCTTTCGCCAGCTGGCGTAATAGCGAAGAGGCCCGCACCGATCGCCCTTCCCAAC
AGTTGCGCAGCCTGAATGGCGAATGGAAATTGTAAGCGTTAATATTTTGTTAAAATTCGCGTTAAATTTT
TGTTAAATCAGCTCATTTTTTAACCAATAGGCCGAAATCGGCAAAATCCCTTATAAATCAAAAGAATAGA
CCGAGATAGGGT
[37 nt withheld, positions 4073-4109]
AAAGAACGTGGACTCCAACGTCAAAGG
[49 nt withheld, positions 4137-4185]
T
[91 nt withheld, positions 4187-4277]
G
[124 nt withheld, positions 4279-4402]
CAGGTGGCACTTTTCGGGGAAATGTGCGCGGAACCCCTATTTGTTTATTTTTCTAAATACATTCAAATAT
GTATCCGCTCATGAGACAATAACCCTGATAAATGCTTCAATAATATTGAAAAAGGAAGAGTATGAGTATT
CAACATTTCCGTGTCGCCCTTATTCCCTTTTTTGCGGCATTTTGCCTTCCTGTTTTTGCTCACCCAGAAA
CGCTGGTGAAAGTAAAAGATGCTGAAGATCAGTTGGGTGCACGAGTGGGTTACATCGAACTGGATCTCAA
CAGCGGTAAGATCCTTGAGAGTTTTCGCCCCGAAGAACGTTTTCCAATGATGAGCACTTTTAAAGTTCTG
CTATGTGGCGCGGTATTATCCCGTATTGACGCCGGGCAAGAGCAACTCGGTCGCCGCATACACTATTCTC
AGAATGACTTGGTTGAGTACTCACCAGTCACAGAAAAGCATCTTACGGATGGCATGACAGTAAGAGAATT
ATGCAGTGCTGCCATAACCATGAGTGATAACACTGCGGCCAACTTACTTCTGACAACGATCGGAGGACCG
AAGGAGCTAACCGCTTTTTTGCACAACATGGGGGATCATGTAACTCGCCTTGATCGTTGGGAACCGGAGC
TGAATGAAGCCATACCAAACGACGAGCGTGACACCACGATGCCTGTAGCAATGGCAACAACGTTGCGCAA
ACTATTAACTGGCGAACTACTTACTCTAGCTTCCCGGCAACAATTAATAGACTGGATGGAGGCGGATAAA
GTTGCAGGACCACTTCTGCGCTCGGCCCTTCCGGCTGGCTGGTTTATTGCTGATAAATCTGGAGCCGGTG
AGCGTGGGTCTCGCGGTATCATTGCAGCACTGGGGCCAGATGGTAAGCCCTCCCGTATCGTAGTTATCTA
CACGACGGGGAGTCAGGCAACTATGGATGAACGAAATAGACAGATCGCTGAGATAGGTGCCTCACTGATT
AAGCATTGGTAACTGTCAGACCAAGTTTACTCATATATACTTTAGATTGATTTAAAACTTCATTTTTAAT
TTAAAAGGATCTAGGTGAAGATCCTTTTTGATAATCTCATGACCAAAATCCCTTAACGTGAGTTTTCGTT
CCACTGAGCGTCAGACCCCGTAGAAAAGATCAAAGGATCTTCTTGAGATCCTTTTTTTCTGCGCGTAATC
TGCTGCTTGCAAACAAAAAAACCACCGCTACCAGCGGTGGTTTGTTTGCCGGATCAAGAGCTACCAACTC
TTTTTCCGAAGGTAACTGGCTTCAGCAGAGCGCAGATACCAAATACTGTTCTTCTAGTGTAGCCGTAGTT
AGGCCACCACTTCAAGAACTCTGTAGCACCGCCTACATACCTCGCTCTGCTAATCCTGTTACCAGTGGCT
GCTGCCAGTGGCGATAAGTCGTGTCTTACCGGGTTGGACTCAAGACGATAGTTACCGGATAAGGCGCAGC
GGTCGGGCTGAACGGGGGGTTCGTGCACACAGCCCAGCTTGGAGCGAACGACCTACACCGAACTGAGATA
CCTACAGCGTGAGCTATGAGAAAGCGCCACGCTTCCCGAAGGGAGAAAGGCGGACAGGTATCCGGTAAGC
GGCAGGGTCGGAACAGGAGAGCGCACGAGGGAGCTTCCAGGGGGAAACGCCTGGTATCTTTATAGTCCTG
TCGGGTTTCGCCACCTCTGACTTGAGCGTCGATTTTTGTGATGCTCGTCAGGGGGGCGGAGCCTATGGAA
AAACGCCAGCAACGCGGCCTTTTTACGGTTCCTGGCCTTTTGCTGGCCTTTTGCTCACATGTTCTTTCCT
GCGTTATCCCCTGATTCTGTGGATAACCGTATTACCGCCTTTGAGTGAGCTGATACCGCTCGCCGCAGCC
GAACGACCGAGCGCAGCGAGTCAGTGAGCGAGGAAGCGGAAGAGCGCCCAATACGCAAACCGCCTCTCCC
CGCGCGTTGGCCGATTCATTAATGCAGCTGGCACGACAGGTTTCCCGACTGGAAAGCGGGCAGTGAGCGC
AACGCAATTAATGTGAGTTAGCTCACTCATTAGGCACCCCAGGCTTTACACTTTATGCTTCCGGCTCGTA
TGTTGTGTGGAATTGTGAGCGGATAACAATTTCACACAGGAAACAGCTATGACATGATTACGAATTTAAT
ACGACTCACTATAGGGAATTGATCCAGACATGATAAGATACATTGATGAGTTTGGACAAACCACAACTAG
AATGCAGTGAAAAAAATGCTTTATTTGTGAAATTTGTGATGCTATTGCTTTATTTGTAACCATTATAAGC
TGCAATAAACAAGTTAACAACAACAATTGCATTCATTTTATGTTTCAGGTTCAGGGGGAGGTGTGGGAGG
TTTTTTAAAGCAAGTAAAACCTCTACAAATGTGGTATGGCTGATTATGATCGGCGGAGCCTATGGAAAAA
CGCCAGCAACGCGGCCTTTTTACGGTTCCAGCTTGGCGAGTGGGTGGTGAGCAGCTCGCCGTCGCGCAGC
AGGCGCCAGCGCTCCATCCACGCAGTGACCTCAGGCGGAAAACGGGAAGACACACTCATGAGATGCCTGC
AAGCAATTCGTTCTGTATCAGGCGCAGGAGCGTCCCGTCCGGGTCGACCAAAGCGGCCATCGTGCCTCCC
CACTCCTGCAGTTCGGGGGCATGGATGCGCGGATAGCCGCTGCTGGTTTCCTGGATGCCGACGGATTTGC
ACTGCCGGTAGAACTCCGCGAGGTCGTCCAGCCTCAGGCAGCAGCTGAACCAACTCGCGAGGGGATCGAG
CCCGGGGTGGGCGAAGAACTCCAGCATGAGATCCCCGCGCTGGAGGATCATCCAGCCGGCGTCCCGGAAA
ACGATTCCGAAGCCCAACCTTTCATAGAAGGCGGCGGTGGAATCGAAATCTCGTGATGGCAGGTTGGGCG
TCGCTTGGTCGGTCATTTCGAACCCCAGAGTCCCGCTCAGAAGAACTCGTCAAGAAGGCGATAGAAGGCG
ATGCGCTGCGAATCGGGAGCGGCGATACCGTAAAGCACGAGGAAGCGGTCAGCCCATTCGCCGCCAAGCT
CTTCAGCAATATCACGGGTAGCCAACGCTATGTCCTGATAGCGGTCCGCCACACCCAGCCGGCCACAGTC
GATGAATCCAGAAAAGCGGCCATTTTCCACCATGATATTCGGCAAGCAGGCATCGCCATGGGTCACGACG
AGATCCTCGCCGTCGGGCATGCGCGCCTTGAGCCTGGCGAACAGTTCGGCTGGCGCGAGCCCCTGATGCT
CTTCGTCCAGATCATCCTGATCGACAAGACCGGCTTCCATCCGAGTACGTGCTCGCTCGATGCGATGTTT
CGCTTGGTGGTCGAATGGGCAGGTAGCCGGATCAAGCGTATGCAGCCGCCGCATTGCATCAGCCATGATG
GATACTTTCTCGGCAGGAGCAAGGTGAGATGACAGGAGATCCTGCCCCGGCACTTCGCCCAATAGCAGCC
AGTCCCTTCCCGCTTCAGTGACAACGTCGAGCACAGCTGCGCAAGGAACGCCCGTCGTGGCCAGCCACGA
TAGCCGCGCTGCCTCGTCCTGCAGTTCATTCAGGGCACCGGACAGGTCGGTCTTGACAAAAAGAACCGGG
CGCCCCTGCGCTGACAGCCGGAACACGGCGGCATCAGAGCAGCCGATTGTCTGTTGTGCCCAGTCATAGC
CGAATAGCCTCTCCACCCAAGCGGCCGGAGAACCTGCGTGCAATCCATCTTGTTCAATCATGCGAAACGA
TCCTCATCCTGTCTCTTGATCAGATCCCAAGCTGATCAATTCCTCCAAAAAAGCCTCCTCACTACTTCTG
GAATAGCTCAGAGGCCGAGGCG
